Addgene plasmid #240447: pLenti Blast GRP94 S64A V5
Purpose: Expresses mutant GRP94 in mammalian cells
Depositing lab: Michael Kastan. Depositing organization: Duke University. Publication: ATM interaction with GRP94 modulates oncogenic receptor expression and signaling and microglial activation. Burrell PE, Fleenor DE, Nicholson OM, Shao C, Kastan MB. Proc Natl Acad Sci U S A. 2025 Dec 30;122(52):e2518589122. doi: 10.1073/pnas.2518589122. Epub 2025 Dec 19. PubMed 41417600.
Backbone
  Vector backbone: pLenti Blast
  Backbone manufacturer: Addgene #125133
  Backbone size w/o insert (bp): 7600
  Total vector size (bp): 10099
  Vector type: Mammalian Expression, Lentiviral
  Selectable markers: Blasticidin
Growth in bacteria
  Bacterial resistance: Ampicillin, 100 μg/mL
  Growth temperature: 30°C
  Growth strain: NEB Stable
  Copy number: High Copy
Gene/Insert
  Gene/Insert name: GRP94 (alt name: Endoplasmin)
  Species: H. sapiens (human)
  Insert size (bp): 2500
  Mutation: changed serine 64 to alanine
  GenBank ID: NM_003299
  Entrez Gene: HSP90B1 (a.k.a. ECGP, GP96, GRP94, HEL-S-125m, HEL35, TRA1)
  Promoter: CMV
  Tag / fusion protein: V5 tag and second KDEL seuence (C terminal on insert)
  Cloning method: Gibson Cloning
  Sequencing primers: 5′ CMV For
Resource information
  A portion of this plasmid was derived from a plasmid made by: Addgene # 82130
Terms and licenses: Academic/Nonprofit Terms; Industry Terms: Not Available to Industry
Depositor comments: The depositor confirms that discrepancies between the depositor's sequence and Addgene's sequences have no functional consequences.
How to cite: pLenti Blast GRP94 S64A V5 was a gift from Michael Kastan (Addgene plasmid # 240447 ; http://n2t.net/addgene:240447 ; RRID:Addgene_240447)
