[The description below was written by a language model from this plasmid's Addgene catalogue record and pLannotate feature annotations shown in this document.]
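Description:
pLenti Blast GRP94 S64A V5 is a third-generation-style lentiviral transfer plasmid of about 10.1 kb, built on the pLenti Blast backbone, for stable or transient expression of a mutant human chaperone in mammalian cells. In bacteria it is maintained through a high-copy ColE1/pUC origin and selected with ampicillin (AmpR/β-lactamase). An f1 origin and remnants of a lac/T7/T3 cloning region are also present. The viral genome is transcribed from a chimeric RSV promoter fused to a truncated HIV-1 5' LTR, followed by the Ψ packaging signal with a partial gag sequence, the Rev response element for Rev-dependent nuclear export, and the cPPT/CTS element that aids nuclear import of the reverse-transcribed genome. A truncated downstream LTR followed by an SV40 polyadenylation signal and SV40 origin closes the cassette. The annotation tool labels this LTR as a truncated 5' LTR, but by position it serves as the 3' LTR.

The payload is human HSP90B1 (GRP94, also called endoplasmin), an ER-resident HSP90-family chaperone, carrying a serine 64 to alanine substitution and driven by the CMV immediate-early enhancer and promoter. According to the record, the C terminus bears a V5 epitope tag followed by a second KDEL sequence, presumably so that the ER retention signal remains at the extreme C terminus after tagging. These small elements are not separately annotated in the feature table. A WPRE downstream of the coding sequence enhances transcript expression. A separate SV40 promoter, with EM7 for bacterial expression, drives blasticidin S deaminase, allowing blasticidin selection of transduced cells. The construct is intended for expressing the S64A mutant in mammalian cells, and the associated publication concerns the interaction between ATM and GRP94.
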