Features (pLannotate 1.2.2; 29 found; start..end, strand, type, name):
     29..2437    +  CDS            HSP90B1: ENPL_HUMAN - Also known as GRP94, TRA1. Experimental evidence at protein level: Swiss-Prot protein existence level 1. Molecular chaperone that functions in the processing and transport of secreted proteins (By similarity). When associated with CNPY3, required for proper folding of Toll-like receptors (By similarity). Functions in endoplasmic reticulum associated degradation (ERAD) (PubMed:18264092). Has ATPase activity (By similarity). May participate in the unfolding of cytosolic leaderless cargos (lacking the secretion signal sequence) such as the interleukin 1/IL-1 to facilitate their trans
   2550..3138    +  misc_feature   WPRE: woodchuck hepatitis virus posttranscriptional regulatory element
   3194..3523    +  promoter       SV40 promoter: SV40 enhancer and early promoter
   3571..3618    +  promoter       EM7 promoter: synthetic bacterial promoter&nbsp
   3637..4035    +  CDS            BSD: blasticidin S deaminase; Aspergillus terreus BSD; confers resistance to blasticidin
   4052..4189    +  CDS            nef (fragment): NEF_HV1LA - Experimental evidence at protein level: Swiss-Prot protein existence level 1. Extracellular Nef protein targets CD4(+) T-lymphocytes for apoptosis by interacting with CXCR4 surface receptors. From Human immunodeficiency virus type 1 group M subtype B (isolate Lai) (HIV-1).
   4175..4355    +  LTR            5' LTR (truncated): truncated 5' long terminal repeat (LTR) from HIV-1
   4427..4548    +  polyA_signal   SV40 poly(A) signal: SV40 polyadenylation signal
   4588..4723    +  rep_origin     SV40 ori: SV40 origin of replication
   4744..4762    -  promoter       T7 promoter: promoter for bacteriophage T7 RNA polymerase
   4770..4925    +  CDS            lacZα (fragment): LacZα fragment of β-galactosidase; lacZ fragment
   4930..5358    +  rep_origin     f1 ori (sequence partly withheld): f1 bacteriophage origin of replication; arrow indicates direction of (+) strand synthesis
   5411..5515    +  promoter       AmpR promoter: bla
   5516..6376    +  CDS            AmpR: β-lactamase; bla; confers resistance to ampicillin, carbenicillin, and related antibiotics
   6547..7135    +  rep_origin     ori: high-copy-number ColE1/pMB1/pBR322/pUC origin of replication
   7318..7410    +  CDS            lacI (fragment): lac repressor; lacI; The lac repressor binds to the lac operator to inhibit transcription in E. coli. This inhibition can be relieved by adding lactose or isopropyl-β-D-thiogalactopyranoside (IPTG).
   7423..7444    +  protein_bind   CAP binding site: CAP binding activates transcription in the presence of cAMP. E. coli catabolite activator protein
   7459..7489    +  promoter       lac promoter: promoter for the E. coli lac operon
   7497..7513    +  protein_bind   lac operator: The lac repressor binds to the lac operator to inhibit transcription in E. coli. This inhibition can be relieved by adding lactose or isopropyl-β-D-thiogalactopyranoside (IPTG). lac repressor encoded by lacI
   7558..7576    +  promoter       T3 promoter: promoter for bacteriophage T3 RNA polymerase
   7604..7830    +  promoter       RSV promoter: Rous sarcoma virus enhancer/promoter
   7831..8011    +  LTR            5' LTR (truncated): truncated 5' long terminal repeat (LTR) from HIV-1
   8058..8183    +  misc_feature   HIV-1 Ψ: packaging signal of human immunodeficiency virus type 1
   8167..8530    +  CDS            HIV-1 gag (fragment): gag protein from human immunodeficiency virus 1; gag
   8676..8909    +  misc_feature   RRE: The Rev response element (RRE) of HIV-1 allows for Rev-dependent mRNA export from the nucleus to the cytoplasm.
   9286..9386    +  CDS            Rev (fragment): human immunodeficiency virus 1 (HIV-1) Rev protein; rev; enhances nuclear export of unspliced and incompletely spliced viral mRNAs
   9405..9521    +  misc_feature   cPPT/CTS: central polypurine tract and central termination sequence of HIV-1
   9544..9847    +  enhancer       CMV enhancer: human cytomegalovirus immediate early enhancer
   9848..10051   +  promoter       CMV promoter: human cytomegalovirus (CMV) immediate early promoter
>Addgene plasmid #240447 | pLenti Blast GRP94 S64A V5 | addgene full sequence | sequence record 486579 | Addgene NGS Result
GACCTCCATAGAAGACACCGACTCTAGAATGAGGGCCCTGTGGGTGCTGGGCCTCTGCTGCGTCCTGCTG
ACCTTCGGGTCGGTCAGAGCTGACGATGAAGTTGATGTGGATGGTACAGTAGAAGAGGATCTGGGTAAAA
GTAGAGAAGGATCAAGGACGGATGATGAAGTAGTACAGAGAGAGGAAGAAGCTATTCAGTTGGATGGATT
AAATGCAGCACAAATAAGAGAACTTAGAGAGAAGTCGGAAAAGTTTGCCTTCCAAGCCGAAGTTAACAGA
ATGATGAAACTTATCATCAATTCATTGTATAAAAATAAAGAGATTTTCCTGAGAGAACTGATTTCAAATG
CTTCTGATGCTTTAGATAAGATAAGGCTAATATCACTGACTGATGAAAATGCTCTTTCTGGAAATGAGGA
ACTAACAGTCAAAATTAAGTGTGATAAGGAGAAGAACCTCCTACACGTTACCGATACCGGTGTAGGAATG
ACCAGAGAAGAGTTGGTTAAAAACCTTGGTACCATAGCCAAATCTGGGACAAGCGAGTTTTTAAACAAAA
TGACCGAGGCCCAAGAGGATGGCCAGTCAACTTCTGAATTGATTGGCCAGTTTGGTGTCGGTTTCTATTC
CGCCTTCCTTGTAGCAGATAAGGTTATTGTCACTTCAAAACACAACAACGATACCCAGCACATCTGGGAG
TCTGACTCCAATGAATTTTCTGTAATTGCTGACCCAAGAGGAAACACTCTAGGACGGGGAACGACAATTA
CCCTTGTCTTAAAAGAAGAAGCATCTGATTACCTTGAATTGGATACAATTAAAAATCTCGTCAAAAAATA
TTCACAGTTCATAAACTTTCCTATTTATGTATGGAGCAGCAAGACTGAAACTGTTGAGGAGCCCATGGAG
GAAGAAGAAGCAGCCAAAGAAGAGAAAGAAGAATCTGATGATGAAGCTGCAGTAGAGGAAGAAGAAGAAG
AAAAGAAACCAAAGACTAAAAAAGTTGAAAAAACTGTCTGGGACTGGGAACTTATGAATGATATCAAACC
AATATGGCAGAGACCATCAAAAGAAGTAGAAGAAGATGAATACAAAGCTTTCTACAAATCATTTTCAAAG
GAAAGTGATGACCCCATGGCTTATATTCACTTTACTGCTGAAGGGGAAGTTACCTTCAAATCAATTTTAT
TTGTACCCACATCTGCTCCACGTGGTCTGTTTGACGAATATGGATCTAAAAAGAGCGATTACATTAAGCT
CTATGTGCGCCGTGTATTCATCACAGACGACTTCCATGATATGATGCCTAAATACCTCAATTTTGTCAAG
GGTGTGGTGGACTCAGATGATCTCCCCTTGAATGTTTCCCGCGAGACTCTTCAGCAACATAAACTGCTTA
AGGTGATTAGGAAGAAGCTTGTTCGTAAAACGCTGGACATGATCAAGAAGATTGCTGATGATAAATACAA
TGATACTTTTTGGAAAGAATTTGGTACCAACATCAAGCTTGGTGTGATTGAAGACCACTCGAATCGAACA
CGTCTTGCTAAACTTCTTAGGTTCCAGTCTTCTCATCATCCAACTGACATTACTAGCCTAGACCAGTATG
TGGAAAGAATGAAGGAAAAACAAGACAAAATCTACTTCATGGCTGGGTCCAGCAGAAAAGAGGCTGAATC
TTCTCCATTTGTTGAGCGACTTCTGAAAAAGGGCTATGAAGTTATTTACCTCACAGAACCTGTGGATGAA
TACTGTATTCAGGCCCTTCCCGAATTTGATGGGAAGAGGTTCCAGAATGTTGCCAAGGAAGGAGTGAAGT
TCGATGAAAGTGAGAAAACTAAGGAGAGTCGTGAAGCAGTTGAGAAAGAATTTGAGCCTCTGCTGAATTG
GATGAAAGATAAAGCCCTTAAGGACAAGATTGAAAAGGCTGTGGTGTCTCAGCGCCTGACAGAATCTCCG
TGTGCTTTGGTGGCCAGCCAGTACGGATGGTCTGGCAACATGGAGAGAATCATGAAAGCACAAGCGTACC
AAACGGGCAAGGACATCTCTACAAATTACTATGCGAGTCAGAAGAAAACATTTGAAATTAATCCCAGACA
CCCGCTGATCAGAGACATGCTTCGACGAATTAAGGAAGATGAAGATGATAAAACAGTTTTGGATCTTGCT
GTGGTTTTGTTTGAAACAGCAACGCTTCGGTCAGGGTATCTTTTACCAGACACTAAAGCATATGGAGATA
GAATAGAAAGAATGCTTCGCCTCAGTTTGAACATTGACCCTGATGCAAAGGTGGAAGAAGAGCCTGAAGA
AGAACCTGAAGAGACAGCAGAAGACACAACAGAAGACACAGAGCAAGACGAAGATGAAGAAATGGATGTG
GGAACAGATGAAGAAGAAGAAACAGCAAAGGAATCTACAGCTGAAAAAGATGAATTGTGCAGAGTGGTCA
ACAGCAACTCTGGCAAGCCCATCCCCAACCCCCTGCTGGGCCTGGACAGCACCAAGGACGAGCTGTGATC
TAGAGGATCCACCGGTCGGCCGTGTCGACAATCAACCTCTGGATTACAAAATTTGTGAAAGATTGACTGG
TATTCTTAACTATGTTGCTCCTTTTACGCTATGTGGATACGCTGCTTTAATGCCTTTGTATCATGCTATT
GCTTCCCGTATGGCTTTCATTTTCTCCTCCTTGTATAAATCCTGGTTGCTGTCTCTTTATGAGGAGTTGT
GGCCCGTTGTCAGGCAACGTGGCGTGGTGTGCACTGTGTTTGCTGACGCAACCCCCACTGGTTGGGGCAT
TGCCACCACCTGTCAGCTCCTTTCCGGGACTTTCGCTTTCCCCCTCCCTATTGCCACGGCGGAACTCATC
GCCGCCTGCCTTGCCCGCTGCTGGACAGGGGCTCGGCTGTTGGGCACTGACAATTCCGTGGTGTTGTCGG
GGAAGCTGACGTCCTTTCCATGGCTGCTCGCCTGTGTTGCCACCTGGATTCTGCGCGGGACGTCCTTCTG
CTACGTCCCTTCGGCCCTCAATCCAGCGGACCTTCCTTCCCGCGGCCTGCTGCCGGCTCTGCGGCCTCTT
CCGCGTCTTCGCCTTCGCCCTCAGACGAGTCGGATCTCCCTTTGGGCCGCCTCCCCGCCTGGAATTCTGC
AGATATCCGGTTAGTAATGAGTTTGGAATTAATTCTGTGGAATGTGTGTCAGTTAGGGTGTGGAAAGTCC
CCAGGCTCCCCAGCAGGCAGAAGTATGCAAAGCATGCATCTCAATTAGTCAGCAACCAGGTGTGGAAAGT
CCCCAGGCTCCCCAGCAGGCAGAAGTATGCAAAGCATGCATCTCAATTAGTCAGCAACCATAGTCCCGCC
CCTAACTCCGCCCATCCCGCCCCTAACTCCGCCCAGTTCCGCCCATTCTCCGCCCCATGGCTGACTAATT
TTTTTTATTTATGCAGAGGCCGAGGCCGCCTCTGCCTCTGAGCTATTCCAGAAGTAGTGAGGAGGCTTTT
TTGGAGGCCTAGGCTTTTGCAAAAAGCTCCCGGGAGCTTGTATATCCATTTTCGGATCTGATCAGCACGT
GTTGACAATTAATCATCGGCATAGTATATCGGCATAGTATAATACGACAAGGTGAGGAACTAAACCATGG
CCAAGCCTTTGTCTCAAGAAGAATCCACCCTCATTGAAAGAGCAACGGCTACAATCAACAGCATCCCCAT
CTCTGAAGACTACAGCGTCGCCAGCGCAGCTCTCTCTAGCGACGGCCGCATCTTCACTGGTGTCAATGTA
TATCATTTTACTGGGGGACCTTGTGCAGAACTCGTGGTGCTGGGCACTGCTGCTGCTGCGGCAGCTGGCA
ACCTGACTTGTATCGTCGCGATCGGAAATGAGAACAGGGGCATCTTGAGCCCCTGCGGACGGTGCCGACA
GGTGCTTCTCGATCTGCATCCTGGGATCAAAGCCATAGTGAAGGACAGTGATGGACAGCCGACGGCAGTT
GGGATTCGTGAATTGCTGCCCTCTGGTTATGTGTGGGAGGGCTAAGCACAATTCGAGCTCGGTACCTTTA
AGACCAATGACTTACAAGGCAGCTGTAGATCTTAGCCACTTTTTAAAAGAAAAGGGGGGACTGGAAGGGC
TAGCTCACTCCCAACGAAGACAAGATCTGCTTTTTGCTTGTACTGGGTCTCTCTGGTTAGACCAGATCTG
AGCCTGGGAGCTCTCTGGCTAACTAGGGAACCCACTGCTTAAGCCTCAATAAAGCTTGCCTTGAGTGCTT
CAAGTAGTGTGTGCCCGTCTGTTGTGTGACTCTGGTAACTAGAGATCCCTCAGACCCTTTTAGTCAGTGT
GGAAAATCTCTAGCAGTAGTAGTTCATGTCATCTTATTATTCAGTATTTATAACTTGCAAAGAAATGAAT
ATCAGAGAGTGAGAGGAACTTGTTTATTGCAGCTTATAATGGTTACAAATAAAGCAATAGCATCACAAAT
TTCACAAATAAAGCATTTTTTTCACTGCATTCTAGTTGTGGTTTGTCCAAACTCATCAATGTATCTTATC
ATGTCTGGCTCTAGCTATCCCGCCCCTAACTCCGCCCATCCCGCCCCTAACTCCGCCCAGTTCCGCCCAT
TCTCCGCCCCATGGCTGACTAATTTTTTTTATTTATGCAGAGGCCGAGGCCGCCTCGGCCTCTGAGCTAT
TCCAGAAGTAGTGAGGAGGCTTTTTTGGAGGCCTAGGGACGTACCCAATTCGCCCTATAGTGAGTCGTAT
TACGCGCGCTCACTGGCCGTCGTTTTACAACGTCGTGACTGGGAAAACCCTGGCGTTACCCAACTTAATC
GCCTTGCAGCACATCCCCCTTTCGCCAGCTGGCGTAATAGCGAAGAGGCCCGCACCGATCGCCCTTCCCA
ACAGTTGCGCAGCCTGAATGGCGAATGGG
[124 nt withheld, positions 4930-5053]
C
[91 nt withheld, positions 5055-5145]
A
[49 nt withheld, positions 5147-5195]
CCTTTGACGTTGGAGTCCACGTTCTTT
[37 nt withheld, positions 5223-5259]
ACCCTATCTCGGTCTATTCTTTTGATTTATAAGGGATTTTGCCGATTTCGGCCTATTGGTTAAAAAATGA
GCTGATTTAACAAAAATTTAACGCGAATTTTAACAAAATATTAACGCTTACAATTTAGGTGGCACTTTTC
GGGGAAATGTGCGCGGAACCCCTATTTGTTTATTTTTCTAAATACATTCAAATATGTATCCGCTCATGAG
ACAATAACCCTGATAAATGCTTCAATAATATTGAAAAAGGAAGAGTATGAGTATTCAACATTTCCGTGTC
GCCCTTATTCCCTTTTTTGCGGCATTTTGCCTTCCTGTTTTTGCTCACCCAGAAACGCTGGTGAAAGTAA
AAGATGCTGAAGATCAGTTGGGTGCACGAGTGGGTTACATCGAACTGGATCTCAACAGCGGTAAGATCCT
TGAGAGTTTTCGCCCCGAAGAACGTTTTCCAATGATGAGCACTTTTAAAGTTCTGCTATGTGGCGCGGTA
TTATCCCGTATTGACGCCGGGCAAGAGCAACTCGGTCGCCGCATACACTATTCTCAGAATGACTTGGTTG
AGTACTCACCAGTCACAGAAAAGCATCTTACGGATGGCATGACAGTAAGAGAATTATGCAGTGCTGCCAT
AACCATGAGTGATAACACTGCGGCCAACTTACTTCTGACAACGATCGGAGGACCGAAGGAGCTAACCGCT
TTTTTGCACAACATGGGGGATCATGTAACTCGCCTTGATCGTTGGGAACCGGAGCTGAATGAAGCCATAC
CAAACGACGAGCGTGACACCACGATGCCTGTAGCAATGGCAACAACGTTGCGCAAACTATTAACTGGCGA
ACTACTTACTCTAGCTTCCCGGCAACAATTAATAGACTGGATGGAGGCGGATAAAGTTGCAGGACCACTT
CTGCGCTCGGCCCTTCCGGCTGGCTGGTTTATTGCTGATAAATCTGGAGCCGGTGAGCGTGGGTCTCGCG
GTATCATTGCAGCACTGGGGCCAGATGGTAAGCCCTCCCGTATCGTAGTTATCTACACGACGGGGAGTCA
GGCAACTATGGATGAACGAAATAGACAGATCGCTGAGATAGGTGCCTCACTGATTAAGCATTGGTAACTG
TCAGACCAAGTTTACTCATATATACTTTAGATTGATTTAAAACTTCATTTTTAATTTAAAAGGATCTAGG
TGAAGATCCTTTTTGATAATCTCATGACCAAAATCCCTTAACGTGAGTTTTCGTTCCACTGAGCGTCAGA
CCCCGTAGAAAAGATCAAAGGATCTTCTTGAGATCCTTTTTTTCTGCGCGTAATCTGCTGCTTGCAAACA
AAAAAACCACCGCTACCAGCGGTGGTTTGTTTGCCGGATCAAGAGCTACCAACTCTTTTTCCGAAGGTAA
CTGGCTTCAGCAGAGCGCAGATACCAAATACTGTTCTTCTAGTGTAGCCGTAGTTAGGCCACCACTTCAA
GAACTCTGTAGCACCGCCTACATACCTCGCTCTGCTAATCCTGTTACCAGTGGCTGCTGCCAGTGGCGAT
AAGTCGTGTCTTACCGGGTTGGACTCAAGACGATAGTTACCGGATAAGGCGCAGCGGTCGGGCTGAACGG
GGGGTTCGTGCACACAGCCCAGCTTGGAGCGAACGACCTACACCGAACTGAGATACCTACAGCGTGAGCT
ATGAGAAAGCGCCACGCTTCCCGAAGGGAGAAAGGCGGACAGGTATCCGGTAAGCGGCAGGGTCGGAACA
GGAGAGCGCACGAGGGAGCTTCCAGGGGGAAACGCCTGGTATCTTTATAGTCCTGTCGGGTTTCGCCACC
TCTGACTTGAGCGTCGATTTTTGTGATGCTCGTCAGGGGGGCGGAGCCTATGGAAAAACGCCAGCAACGC
GGCCTTTTTACGGTTCCTGGCCTTTTGCTGGCCTTTTGCTCACATGTTCTTTCCTGCGTTATCCCCTGAT
TCTGTGGATAACCGTATTACCGCCTTTGAGTGAGCTGATACCGCTCGCCGCAGCCGAACGACCGAGCGCA
GCGAGTCAGTGAGCGAGGAAGCGGAAGAGCGCCCAATACGCAAACCGCCTCTCCCCGCGCGTTGGCCGAT
TCATTAATGCAGCTGGCACGACAGGTTTCCCGACTGGAAAGCGGGCAGTGAGCGCAACGCAATTAATGTG
AGTTAGCTCACTCATTAGGCACCCCAGGCTTTACACTTTATGCTTCCGGCTCGTATGTTGTGTGGAATTG
TGAGCGGATAACAATTTCACACAGGAAACAGCTATGACCATGATTACGCCAAGCGCGCAATTAACCCTCA
CTAAAGGGAACAAAAGCTGGAGCTGCAAGCTTAATGTAGTCTTATGCAATACTCTTGTAGTCTTGCAACA
TGGTAACGATGAGTTAGCAACATGCCTTACAAGGAGAGAAAAAGCACCGTGCATGCCGATTGGTGGAAGT
AAGGTGGTACGATCGTGCCTTATTAGGAAGGCAACAGACGGGTCTGACATGGATTGGACGAACCACTGAA
TTGCCGCATTGCAGAGATATTGTATTTAAGTGCCTAGCTCGATACATAAACGGGTCTCTCTGGTTAGACC
AGATCTGAGCCTGGGAGCTCTCTGGCTAACTAGGGAACCCACTGCTTAAGCCTCAATAAAGCTTGCCTTG
AGTGCTTCAAGTAGTGTGTGCCCGTCTGTTGTGTGACTCTGGTAACTAGAGATCCCTCAGACCCTTTTAG
TCAGTGTGGAAAATCTCTAGCAGTGGCGCCCGAACAGGGACTTGAAAGCGAAAGGGAAACCAGAGGAGCT
CTCTCGACGCAGGACTCGGCTTGCTGAAGCGCGCACGGCAAGAGGCGAGGGGCGGCGACTGGTGAGTACG
CCAAAAATTTTGACTAGCGGAGGCTAGAAGGAGAGAGATGGGTGCGAGAGCGTCAGTATTAAGCGGGGGA
GAATTAGATCGCGATGGGAAAAAATTCGGTTAAGGCCAGGGGGAAAGAAAAAATATAAATTAAAACATAT
AGTATGGGCAAGCAGGGAGCTAGAACGATTCGCAGTTAATCCTGGCCTGTTAGAAACATCAGAAGGCTGT
AGACAAATACTGGGACAGCTACAACCATCCCTTCAGACAGGATCAGAAGAACTTAGATCATTATATAATA
CAGTAGCAACCCTCTATTGTGTGCATCAAAGGATAGAGATAAAAGACACCAAGGAAGCTTTAGACAAGAT
AGAGGAAGAGCAAAACAAAAGTAAGACCACCGCACAGCAAGCGGCCGCTGATCTTCAGACCTGGAGGAGG
AGATATGAGGGACAATTGGAGAAGTGAATTATATAAATATAAAGTAGTAAAAATTGAACCATTAGGAGTA
GCACCCACCAAGGCAAAGAGAAGAGTGGTGCAGAGAGAAAAAAGAGCAGTGGGAATAGGAGCTTTGTTCC
TTGGGTTCTTGGGAGCAGCAGGAAGCACTATGGGCGCAGCGTCAATGACGCTGACGGTACAGGCCAGACA
ATTATTGTCTGGTATAGTGCAGCAGCAGAACAATTTGCTGAGGGCTATTGAGGCGCAACAGCATCTGTTG
CAACTCACAGTCTGGGGCATCAAGCAGCTCCAGGCAAGAATCCTGGCTGTGGAAAGATACCTAAAGGATC
AACAGCTCCTGGGGATTTGGGGTTGCTCTGGAAAACTCATTTGCACCACTGCTGTGCCTTGGAATGCTAG
TTGGAGTAATAAATCTCTGGAACAGATTTGGAATCACACGACCTGGATGGAGTGGGACAGAGAAATTAAC
AATTACACAAGCTTAATACACTCCTTAATTGAAGAATCGCAAAACCAGCAAGAAAAGAATGAACAAGAAT
TATTGGAATTAGATAAATGGGCAAGTTTGTGGAATTGGTTTAACATAACAAATTGGCTGTGGTATATAAA
ATTATTCATAATGATAGTAGGAGGCTTGGTAGGTTTAAGAATAGTTTTTGCTGTACTTTCTATAGTGAAT
AGAGTTAGGCAGGGATATTCACCATTATCGTTTCAGACCCACCTCCCAACCCCGAGGGGACCCGACAGGC
CCGAAGGAATAGAAGAAGAAGGTGGAGAGAGAGACAGAGACAGATCCATTCGATTAGTGAACGGATCTCG
ACGGTATCGGTTAACTTTTAAAAGAAAAGGGGGGATTGGGGGGTACAGTGCAGGGGAAAGAATAGTAGAC
ATAATAGCAACAGACATACAAACTAAAGAATTACAAAAACAAATTACAAAATTCAAAATTTTATCGATAA
GCTTGGGAGTTCCGCGTTACATAACTTACGGTAAATGGCCCGCCTGGCTGACCGCCCAACGACCCCCGCC
CATTGACGTCAATAATGACGTATGTTCCCATAGTAACGCCAATAGGGACTTTCCATTGACGTCAATGGGT
GGAGTATTTACGGTAAACTGCCCACTTGGCAGTACATCAAGTGTATCATATGCCAAGTACGCCCCCTATT
GACGTCAATGACGGTAAATGGCCCGCCTGGCATTATGCCCAGTACATGACCTTATGGGACTTTCCTACTT
GGCAGTACATCTACGTATTAGTCATCGCTATTACCATGGTGATGCGGTTTTGGCAGTACATCAATGGGCG
TGGATAGCGGTTTGACTCACGGGGATTTCCAAGTCTCCACCCCATTGACGTCAATGGGAGTTTGTTTTGG
CACCAAAATCAACGGGACTTTCCAAAATGTCGTAACAACTCCGCCCCATTGACGCAAATGGGCGGTAGGC
GTGTACGGTGGGAGGTCTATATAAGCAGAGCTCGTTTAGTGAACCGTCAGATCGCCTGGAGACGCCATCC
ACGCTGTTTT
